Addgene plasmid #20668: pFPV25.1
Purpose: (Empty Backbone) S. typhimurium rpsM promoter driving gfpmut3 expression in bacteria. Promoter is not regulated by acidic conditions.
Depositing lab: Raphael Valdivia. Depositing organization: Duke University. Publication: Bacterial genetics by flow cytometry: rapid isolation of Salmonella typhimurium acid-inducible promoters by differential fluorescence induction. Valdivia RH, Falkow S. Mol Microbiol. 1996 Oct . 22(2):367-78. 10.1046/j.1365-2958.1996.00120.x PubMed 8930920.
Backbone
  Vector backbone: pFPV
  Backbone size (bp): 4764
  Vector type: Bacterial Expression
Growth in bacteria
  Bacterial resistance: Ampicillin, 100 μg/mL
  Growth temperature: 37°C
  Growth strain: DH5alpha
  Copy number: Unknown
Gene/Insert
  Gene/Insert name: None
  Tag / fusion protein: GFP mut3 (C terminal on backbone)
  Cloning method: Restriction Enzyme; 5′ cloning site EcoRI (not destroyed); 3′ cloning site XbaI (not destroyed)
  Sequencing primers: 5′ n/a
Terms and licenses: Academic/Nonprofit Terms; Industry Terms: Not Available to Industry
Depositor comments: The GFP gene is GFP mut3a from Cormack et al (Gene 173:33-38) and contains engineered ribosome binding site. DNA inserts can be introduced at any of the polylinker sites upstream of the XbaI site. Promoter activity can be monitored by measuring GFP synthesis by fluorescence microscopy, fluorimetry or flow cytometry.
How to cite: pFPV25.1 was a gift from Raphael Valdivia (Addgene plasmid # 20668 ; http://n2t.net/addgene:20668 ; RRID:Addgene_20668)
