[The description below was written by a language model from this plasmid's Addgene catalogue record and pLannotate feature annotations shown in this document.]
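Description:
pFPV25.1 is a bacterial expression plasmid from the pFPV promoter-probe series, in which a Salmonella typhimurium chromosomal fragment carrying the rpsM promoter region drives expression of GFPmut3. The catalogue lists it as an empty backbone with no named insert, but the sequenced record (5,395 nt, somewhat larger than the 4,764 bp given for the pFPV backbone) shows a genomic segment between two pUC-type polylinker remnants. This segment matches the end of secY, rpmJ and the start of rpsM, and lies immediately upstream of and in the same orientation as the GFPmut3 coding sequence. According to the depositor, the GFP gene is the mut3a variant and carries an engineered ribosome binding site, and this promoter is not regulated by acidic conditions, so fluorescence is not acid-responsive.

The plasmid is propagated in E. coli through a high-copy ColE1/pMB1-type origin and selected with ampicillin via the bla gene and its own promoter. It also carries RSF1010-derived mobilisation elements: an oriT, mobC and a fragment of mobA. These should allow transfer into other Gram-negative hosts when a conjugative helper plasmid is present. Only short fragments of the RSF1010 oriV and of a tetracycline resistance gene remain, and these are unlikely to be functional. EcoRI and XbaI sites are retained, and other DNA fragments can be placed at polylinker sites upstream of XbaI to test promoter activity. GFP output can be read by fluorescence microscopy, fluorimetry or flow cytometry. The construct comes from work using differential fluorescence induction to isolate acid-inducible Salmonella promoters, where an acid-insensitive GFP producer is useful as a control and for fluorescently labelling bacteria.
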