Features (pLannotate 1.2.2; 14 found; start..end, strand, type, name):
      2..1222    -  CDS            mobA (fragment): MOBA2_ECOLX - Also known as repB. Experimental evidence at protein level: Swiss-Prot protein existence level 1. Part of the relaxosome complex that is responsible for plasmid transfer during conjugation. Locally unwinds DNA and catalyzes the cleavage of one of the DNA strands at oriT. The cleaved strand is then transferred through the dedicated type IV secretion apparatus. MobA remains covalently linked at the 5' end of the strand, and once in the recipient cell, it probably catalyzes the rejoining of the two ends of the strand, re-forming the circular plasmid DNA. The primase activity of MobA
   1303..1390    -  oriT           RSF1010 oriT: origin of transfer of the broad-host-range plasmid RSF1010 (Scholz et al., 1989)
   1421..1702    +  CDS            mobC: MOBC_ECOLX - Protein predicted: Swiss-Prot protein existence level 4. This protein is essential to promote the specific transfer of the plasmid in the presence of conjugative plasmids. From Escherichia coli.
   1732..1794    +  rep_origin     RSF1010 oriV (fragment): replication origin of the broad-host-range plasmid RSF1010; requires the RSF1010 RepA/B/C proteins for replication (Scholz et al., 1989)
   1789..1940    -  CDS            TcR (fragment): tetracycline efflux protein; tet; confers resistance to tetracycline
   1992..2012    -  misc_feature   MCS (fragment): pUC18/19 multiple cloning site
   2023..2736    -  CDS            GFPmut3: GFPmut3 is a basic (constitutively fluorescent) green fluorescent protein published in 1996, derived from Aequorea victoria. It is reported to be a very rapidly-maturing weak dimer.
   2740..2895    -  CDS            rpsM (fragment): RS13_ECOLI - Experimental evidence at protein level: Swiss-Prot protein existence level 1. The C-terminal tail plays a role in the affinity of the 30S P site for different tRNAs. From Escherichia coli (strain K12).
   3048..3161    -  CDS            rpmJ (sequence withheld): RL36_ECOLI - Experimental evidence at protein level: Swiss-Prot protein existence level 1. From Escherichia coli (strain K12).
   3196..3366    -  CDS            secY (fragment): SECY_ECOLI - Also known as prlA. Experimental evidence at protein level: Swiss-Prot protein existence level 1. The central subunit of the protein translocation channel SecYEG. Consists of two halves formed by TMs 1-5 and 6-10. These two domains form a lateral gate at the front which open onto the bilayer between TMs 2 and 7, and are clamped together by SecE at the back. The channel is closed by both a pore ring composed of hydrophobic SecY resides and a short helix (helix 2A) on the extracellular side of the membrane which forms a plug. The plug probably moves laterally to allow the channel to
   3363..3389    -  misc_feature   MCS (fragment): pUC18/19 multiple cloning site
   3490..3594    +  promoter       AmpR promoter: bla
   3595..4455    +  CDS            AmpR: β-lactamase; bla; confers resistance to ampicillin, carbenicillin, and related antibiotics
   4626..5214    +  rep_origin     ori: high-copy-number ColE1/pMB1/pBR322/pUC origin of replication
>Addgene plasmid #20668 | pFPV25.1 | addgene full sequence | sequence record 157861 | Addgene next-generation full plasmid sequencing result
AGCGCTCACAGCCCATGGCCTTGAGCTGTCGGCCTATGGCCTGCAAAGTCCTGTCGTTCTTCATCGGGCC
ACCAAGCGCAGCCAGATCGAGCCGTCCTCGGTTGTCAGTGGCGTCAGGTCGAGCAAGAGCAACGATGCGA
TCAGCAGCACCACCGTAGGCATCATGGAAGCCAGCATCACGGTTAGCCATAGCTTCCAGTGCCACCCCCG
CGACGCGCTCCGGGCGCTCTGCGCGGCGCTGCTCACCTCGGCGGCTACCTCCCGCAACTCTTTGGCCAGC
TCCACCCATGCCGCCCCTGTCTGGCGCTGGGCTTTCAGCCACTCCGCCGCCTGCGCCTCGCTGGCCTGCT
GGGTCTGGCTCATGACCTGCCGGGCTTCGTCGGCCAGTGTCGCCATGCTCTGGGCCAGCGGTTCGATCTG
CTCCGCTAACTCGTTGATGCCTCTGGATTTCTTCACTCTGTCGATTGCGTTCATGGTCTATTGCCTCCCG
GTATTCCTGTAAGTCGATGATCTGGGCGTTGGCGGTGTCGATGTTCAGGGCCACGTCTGCCCGGTCGGTG
CGGATGCCCCGGCCTTCCATCTCCACCACGTTCGGCCCCAGGTGAACACCGGGCAGGCGCTCGATGCCCT
GCGCCTCAAGTGTTCTGTGGTCAATGCGGGCGTCGTGGCCAGCCCGCTCTAATGCCCGGTTGGCATGGTC
GGCCCATGCCTCGCGGGTCTGCTCAAGCCATGCCTTGGGCTTGAGCGCTTCGGTCTTCTGTGCCCCGCCC
TTCTCCGGGGTCTTGCCGTTGTACCGCTTGAACCACTGAGCGGCGGGCCGCTCGATGCCGTCATTGATCC
GCTCGGAGATCATCAGGTGGCAGTGCGGGTTCTCGCCGCCACCGGCATGGATGGCCAGCGTATACGGCAG
GCGCTCGGCACCGGTCAGGTGCTGGGCGAACTCGGACGCCAGCGCCTTCTGCTGGTCGAGGGTCAGCTCG
ACCGGCAGGGCAAATTCGACCTCCTTGAACAGCCGCCCATTGGCGCGTTCATACAGGTCGGCAGCATCCC
AGTAGTCGGCGGGCCGCTCGACGAACTCCGGCATGTGCCCGGATTCGGCGTGCAAGACTTCATCCATGTC
GCGGGCATACTTGCCTTCGCGCTGGATGTAGTCGGCCTTGGCCCTGGCCGATTGGCCGCCCGACCTGCTG
CCGGTTTTCGCCGTAAGGTGATAAATCGCCATGCTGCCTCGCTGTTGCTTTTGCTTTTCGGCTCCATGCA
ATGGCCCTCGGAGAGCGCACCGCCCGAAGGGTGGCCGTTAGGCCAGTTTCTCGAAGAGAAACCGGTAAGT
GCCCCCTCCCCTACAAAGTAGGGTCGGGATTGCCGCCGCTGTGCCTCCATGATAGCCTACGAGACAGCAC
ATTAACAATGGGGTGTCAAGATGGTTAAGGGGAGCAACAAGGCGGCGGATCGGCTGGCCAAGCTCGAAGA
ACAACGAGCGCGAATCAATGCCGAAATTCAGCGGGTGCGGGCAAGGGAACAGCAGCAAGAGCGCAAGAAC
GAAACAAGGCGCAAGGTGCTGGTGGGGGCCATGATTTTGGCCAAGGTGAACAGCAGCGAGTGGCCGGAGG
ATCGGCTCATGGCGGCAATGGATGCGTACCTTGAACGCGACCACGACCGCGCCTTGTTCGGTCTGCCGCC
ACGCCAGAAGGATGAGCCGGGCTGAATGATCGACCGAGACAGGCCCTGCGGGGCTGCACACGCGCCCCCA
CCCTTCGGGTAGGGGGAAAGGCCGCTAAAGCGGCTAAAAGCGCTAGCAGCACGCCATAGTGACTGGCGAT
GCTGTCGGAATGGACGATATCCCGCAAGAGGCCCGGCAGTACCGGCATAACCAAGCCTATGCCTACAGCA
TCCAGGGTGACGGTGCCGAGGATGACGATGAGCGCATTGTTAGATTTCATACACGGTGCCTGACTGCGTT
AGCAATTTAACTGTGATAAACTACCGCATTAAAGCTTGCATGCCTGCAGGTCTGGACATTTATTTGTATA
GTTCATCCATGCCATGTGTAATCCCAGCAGCTGTTACAAACTCAAGAAGGACCATGTGGTCTCTCTTTTC
GTTGGGATCTTTCGAAAGGGCAGATTGTGTGGACAGGTAATGGTTGTCTGGTAAAAGGACAGGGCCATCG
CCAATTGGAGTATTTTGTTGATAATGGTCTGCTAGTTGAACGCTTCCATCTTCAATGTTGTGTCTAATTT
TGAAGTTAACTTTGATTCCATTCTTTTGTTTGTCTGCCATGATGTATACATTGTGTGAGTTATAGTTGTA
TTCCAATTTGTGTCCAAGAATGTTTCCATCTTCTTTAAAATCAATACCTTTTAACTCGATTCTATTAACA
AGGGTATCACCTTCAAACTTGACTTCAGCACGTGTCTTGTAGTTCCCGTCATCTTTGAAAAATATAGTTC
TTTCCTGTACATAACCTTCGGGCATGGCACTCTTGAAAAAGTCATGCTGTTTCATATGATCTGGGTATCT
CGCAAAGCATTGAACACCATAACCGAAAGTAGTGACAAGTGTTGGCCATGGAACAGGTAGTTTTCCAGTA
GTGCAAATAAATTTAAGGGTAAGTTTTCCGTATGTTGCATCACCTTCACCCTCTCCACTGACAGAAAATT
TGTGCCCATTAACATCACCATCTAATTCAACAAGAATTGGGACAACTCCAGTGAAAAGTTCTTCTCCTTT
ACTCATATGTATATCTCCTTCTTAAATCTAGAGGATCTTAACATTTTCAGCGATACCCGCTGCAGCCAGG
ATGGCTTTAGAACGGGTCTTGCCGACACCGTAGATCGAAGTTAACGCGATCACGGCGTGTTTCTGATCAG
GAATGTTAATGCCTGCTATACGGGCCACTATGCACTCCTACTATTTAATATGTACGTACCATGCTGAAAA
GCCCGTTTTCAGGATACTCAAATGGAAACGTACAGACATACAAAAGATTGGCTGGCTAATCTAGCCAGCT
CAACCCAACTTTGCAAGAAAAATATGCGAAAAAATCA
[114 nt withheld, positions 3048-3161]
TTTTACTCTCCGTAACTTCTCAGGCGACCAATTAACGGCCGTAGCCTTTCAGGTTCGCCTTCTTCAATGC
AGACTCATACTGACTGGACATCATCAGAGTTTGCACTTGAGCCATAAAGTCCATAATCACGACAACAACG
ATAAGCAGTGAGGTCCCACCGAAGTAGAACGGCACTTTCATTGCATCACGCATGAACTCCGGGATCCCCG
GGTACCGAGCTCGAATTCTTGAAGACGAAAGGGCCTCGTGATACGCCTATTTTTATAGGTTAATGTCATG
ATAATAATGGTTTCTTAGACGTCAGGTGGCACTTTTCGGGGAAATGTGCGCGGAACCCCTATTTGTTTAT
TTTTCTAAATACATTCAAATATGTATCCGCTCATGAGACAATAACCCTGATAAATGCTTCAATAATATTG
AAAAAGGAAGAGTATGAGTATTCAACATTTCCGTGTCGCCCTTATTCCCTTTTTTGCGGCATTTTGCCTT
CCTGTTTTTGCTCACCCAGAAACGCTGGTGAAAGTAAAAGATGCTGAAGATCAGTTGGGTGCACGAGTGG
GTTACATCGAACTGGATCTCAACAGCGGTAAGATCCTTGAGAGTTTTCGCCCCGAAGAACGTTTTCCAAT
GATGAGCACTTTTAAAGTTCTGCTATGTGGCGCGGTATTATCCCGTGTTGACGCCGGGCAAGAGCAACTC
GGTCGCCGCATACACTATTCTCAGAATGACTTGGTTGAGTACTCACCAGTCACAGAAAAGCATCTTACGG
ATGGCATGACAGTAAGAGAATTATGCAGTGCTGCCATAACCATGAGTGATAACACTGCGGCCAACTTACT
TCTGACAACGATCGGAGGACCGAAGGAGCTAACCGCTTTTTTGCACAACATGGGGGATCATGTAACTCGC
CTTGATCGTTGGGAACCGGAGCTGAATGAAGCCATACCAAACGACGAGCGTGACACCACGATGCCTGCAG
CAATGGCAACAACGTTGCGCAAACTATTAACTGGCGAACTACTTACTCTAGCTTCCCGGCAACAATTAAT
AGACTGGATGGAGGCGGATAAAGTTGCAGGACCACTTCTGCGCTCGGCCCTTCCGGCTGGCTGGTTTATT
GCTGATAAATCTGGAGCCGGTGAGCGTGGGTCTCGCGGTATCATTGCAGCACTGGGGCCAGATGGTAAGC
CCTCCCGTATCGTAGTTATCTACACGACGGGGAGTCAGGCAACTATGGATGAACGAAATAGACAGATCGC
TGAGATAGGTGCCTCACTGATTAAGCATTGGTAACTGTCAGACCAAGTTTACTCATATATACTTTAGATT
GATTTAAAACTTCATTTTTAATTTAAAAGGATCTAGGTGAAGATCCTTTTTGATAATCTCATGACCAAAA
TCCCTTAACGTGAGTTTTCGTTCCACTGAGCGTCAGACCCCGTAGAAAAGATCAAAGGATCTTCTTGAGA
TCCTTTTTTTCTGCGCGTAATCTGCTGCTTGCAAACAAAAAAACCACCGCTACCAGCGGTGGTTTGTTTG
CCGGATCAAGAGCTACCAACTCTTTTTCCGAAGGTAACTGGCTTCAGCAGAGCGCAGATACCAAATACTG
TCCTTCTAGTGTAGCCGTAGTTAGGCCACCACTTCAAGAACTCTGTAGCACCGCCTACATACCTCGCTCT
GCTAATCCTGTTACCAGTGGCTGCTGCCAGTGGCGATAAGTCGTGTCTTACCGGGTTGGACTCAAGACGA
TAGTTACCGGATAAGGCGCAGCGGTCGGGCTGAACGGGGGGTTCGTGCACACAGCCCAGCTTGGAGCGAA
CGACCTACACCGAACTGAGATACCTACAGCGTGAGCTATGAGAAAGCGCCACGCTTCCCGAAGGGAGAAA
GGCGGACAGGTATCCGGTAAGCGGCAGGGTCGGAACAGGAGAGCGCACGAGGGAGCTTCCAGGGGGAAAC
GCCTGGTATCTTTATAGTCCTGTCGGGTTTCGCCACCTCTGACTTGAGCGTCGATTTTTGTGATGCTCGT
CAGGGGGGCGGAGCCTATGGAAAAACGCCAGCAACGCGGCCTTTTTACGGTTCCTGGCCTTTTGCTGGCC
TTTTGCTCACATGTTCTTTCCTGCGTTATCCCCTGATTCTGTGGATAACCGTATTACCGCCTTTGAGTGA
GCTGATACCGCTCGCCGCAGCCGAACGACCGAGCGCAGCGAGTCAGTGAGCGAGGAAGCGGAAG
