>Addgene plasmid #20668 | pFPV25.1 | depositor partial sequence | sequence record 9619 | Author sequence
GAATTCGAGCTCGGTACCCGGGGATCCTCTAGATTTAAGAAGGAGATATACATATGAGTAAAGGAGAAGA
ACTTTTCACTGGAGTTGTCCCAATTCTTGTTGAATTAGATGGTGATGTTAATGGGCACAAATTTTCTGTC
AGTGGAGAGGGTGAAGGTGATGCAACATACGGAAAACTTACCCTTAAATTTATTTGCACTACTGGAAAAC
TACCTGTTCCATGGCCAACACTTGTCACTACTTTCGGGTATGGTGTTCAATGCTTTGCGAGATACCCAGA
TCATATGAAACAGCATGACTTTTTCAAGAGTGCCATGCCCGAAGGTTATGTACAGGAAAGAACTATATTT
TTCAAAGATGACGGGAACTACAAGACACGTGCTGAAGTCAAGTTTGAAGGTGATACCCTTGTTAATAGAA
TCGAGTTAAAAGGTATTGATTTTAAAGAAGATGGAAACATTCTTGGACACAAATTGGAATACAACTATAA
CTCACACAATGTATACATCATGGCAGACAAACAAAAGAATGGAATCAAAGTTAACTTCAAAATTAGACAC
AACATTGAAGATGGAAGCGTTCAACTAGCAGACCATTATCAACAAAATACTCCAATTGGCGATGGCCCTG
TCCTTTTACCAGACAACCATTACCTGTCCACACAATCTGCCCTTTCGAAAGATCCCAACGAAAAGAGAGA
CCACATGGTCCTTCTTGAGTTTGTAACAGCTGCTGGGATTACACATGGCATGGATGAACTATACAAATAA
ATCTCCTGCAGGCATGCAAGCTTTAATGCG
