>Addgene plasmid #20668 | pFPV25.1 | addgene partial sequence | sequence record 26497 | 20668 with GFP-R
CTTCTCCTTTACTCNTATGTATATCTCCTTCTTAAATCTAGAGGATCTTAACATTTTCAGCGATACCCGC
TGCAGCCAGGATGGCTTTAGAACGGGTCTTGCCGACACCGTAGATCGAAGTTAACGCGATCACGGCGTGT
TTCTGATCAGGAATGTTAATGCCTGCTATACGGGCCACTATGCACTCCTACTATTTAATATGTACGTACC
ATGCTGAAAAGCCCGTTTTCAGGATACTCAAATGGAAACGTACAGACATACAAAAGATTGGCTGGCTAAT
CTAGCCAGCTCAACCCAACTTTGCAAGAAAAATATGCGAAAAAATCA
[114 nt withheld, positions 328-441]
TTTTACTCTCCGTAACTTCTCAGGCGACCAATTAACGGCCGTAGCCTTTCAGGTTCGCCTTCTTCAATGC
AGACTCATACTGACTGGACATCATCAGAGTTTGCACTTGAGCCATAAAGTCCATAATCACGACAACAACG
ATAAGCAGTGAGGTCCCACCGAAGTAGAACGGCACTTTCATTGCATCACGCATGAACTCCGGGATCCCCG
GGTACCGAGCTCGAATTCTTGAAGACGAAAGGGCCTCGTGATACGCCTATTTTTATAGGTTAATGTCATG
ATAATAATGGTTTCTTAGACGTCAGGTGGCACTTTTCGGGGAAATGTGCGCGGAACCCCTATTTGTTTAT
TTTTCTAAATACATTCAAATATGTATCCGCTCATGAGACAATAACCCTGATAAATGCTTCAATAATATTG
AAAAAGGAAGAGTATGAGTATTCNACATTTCCGTGTCGCCCTTATTCCCTTTTTTGCGGCATTTTGCCTT
CCTGTTTTTGCTCACCCNNAAACNCTGGTGAAAGTAAAANAN
